>Addgene plasmid #76101 | MAP3K15 gRNA (BRDN0001147819) | addgene full sequence | sequence record 185186 | Addgene Assembled Sequence
CCCGGGTGCAAAGATGGATAAAGTTTTAAACAGAGAGGAATCTTTGCAGCTAATGGACCTTCTAGGTCTT
GAAAGGAGTGGGAATTGGCTCCGGTGCCCGTCAGTGGGCAGAGCGCACATCGCCCACAGTCCCCGAGAAG
TTGGGGGGAGGGGTCGGCAATTGATCCGGTGCCTAGAGAAGGTGGCGCGGGGTAAACTGGGAAAGTGATG
TCGTGTACTGGCTCCGCCTTTTTCCCGAGGGTGGGGGAGAACCGTATATAAGTGCAGTAGTCGCCGTGAA
CGTTCTTTTTCGCAACGGGTTTGCCGCCAGAACACAGGTAAGTGCCGTGTGTGGTTCCCGCGGGCCTGGC
CTCTTTACGGGTTATGGCCCTTGCGTGCCTTGAATTACTTCCACCTGGCTGCAGTACGTGATTCTTGATC
CCGAGCTTCGGGTTGGAAGTGGGTGGGAGAGTTCGAGGCCTTGCGCTTAAGGAGCCCCTTCGCCTCGTGC
TTGAGTTGAGGCCTGGCCTGGGCGCTGGGGCCGCCGCGTGCGAATCTGGTGGCACCTTCGCGCCTGTCTC
GCTGCTTTCGATAAGTCTCTAGCCATTTAAAATTTTTGATGACCTGCTGCGACGCTTTTTTTCTGGCAAG
ATAGTCTTGTAAATGCGGGCCAAGATCTGCACACTGGTATTTCGGTTTTTGGGGCCGCGGGCGGCGACGG
GGCCCGTGCGTCCCAGCGCACATGTTCGGCGAGGCGGGGCCTGCGAGCGCGGCCACCGAGAATCGGACGG
GGGTAGTCTCAAGCTGGCCGGCCTGCTCTGGTGCCTGGCCTCGCGCCGCCGTGTATCGCCCCGCCCTGGG
CGGCAAGGCTGGCCCGGTCGGCACCAGTTGCGTGAGCGGAAAGATGGCCGCTTCCCGGCCCTGCTGCAGG
GAGCTCAAAATGGAGGACGCGGCGCTCGGGAGAGCGGGCGGGTGAGTCACCCACACAAAGGAAAAGGGCC
TTTCCGTCCTCAGCCGTCGCTTCATGTGACTCCACGGAGTACCGGGCGCCGTCCAGGCACCTCGATTAGT
TCTCGAGCTTTTGGAGTACGTCGTCTTTAGGTTGGGGGGAGGGGTTTTATGCGATGGAGTTTCCCCACAC
TGAGTGGGTGGAGACTGAAGTTAGGCCAGCTTGGCACTTGATGTAATTCTCCTTGGAATTTGCCCTTTTT
GAGTTTGGATCTTGGTTCATTCTCAAGCCTCAGACAGTGGTTCAAAGTTTTTTTCTTCCATTTCAGGTGT
CGTGACGTACGGCCACCATGACCGAGTACAAGCCCACGGTGCGCCTCGCCACCCGCGACGACGTCCCCAG
GGCCGTACGCACCCTCGCCGCCGCGTTCGCCGACTACCCCGCCACGCGCCACACCGTCGATCCGGACCGC
CACATCGAGCGGGTCACCGAGCTGCAAGAACTCTTCCTCACGCGCGTCGGGCTCGACATCGGCAAGGTGT
GGGTCGCGGACGACGGCGCCGCCGTGGCGGTCTGGACCACGCCGGAGAGCGTCGAAGCGGGGGCGGTGTT
CGCCGAGATCGGCCCGCGCATGGCCGAGTTGAGCGGTTCCCGGCTGGCCGCGCAGCAACAGATGGAAGGC
CTCCTGGCGCCGCACCGGCCCAAGGAGCCCGCGTGGTTCCTGGCCACCGTCGGAGTCTCGCCCGACCACC
AGGGCAAGGGTCTGGGCAGCGCCGTCGTGCTCCCCGGAGTGGAGGCGGCCGAGCGCGCCGGGGTGCCCGC
CTTCCTGGAGACCTCCGCGCCCCGCAACCTCCCCTTCTACGAGCGGCTCGGCTTCACCGTCACCGCCGAC
GTCGAGGTGCCCGAAGGACCGCGCACCTGGTGCATGACCCGCAAGCCCGGTGCCTGAACGCGTTAAGTCG
ACAATCAACCTCTGGATTACAAAATTTGTGAAAGATTGACTGGTATTCTTAACTATGTTGCTCCTTTTAC
GCTATGTGGATACGCTGCTTTAATGCCTTTGTATCATGCTATTGCTTCCCGTATGGCTTTCATTTTCTCC
TCCTTGTATAAATCCTGGTTGCTGTCTCTTTATGAGGAGTTGTGGCCCGTTGTCAGGCAACGTGGCGTGG
TGTGCACTGTGTTTGCTGACGCAACCCCCACTGGTTGGGGCATTGCCACCACCTGTCAGCTCCTTTCCGG
GACTTTCGCTTTCCCCCTCCCTATTGCCACGGCGGAACTCATCGCCGCCTGCCTTGCCCGCTGCTGGACA
GGGGCTCGGCTGTTGGGCACTGACAATTCCGTGGTGTTGTCGGGGAAATCATCGTCCTTTCCTTGGCTGC
TCGCCTGTGTTGCCACCTGGATTCTGCGCGGGACGTCCTTCTGCTACGTCCCTTCGGCCCTCAATCCAGC
GGACCTTCCTTCCCGCGGCCTGCTGCCGGCTCTGCGGCCTCTTCCGCGTCTTCGCCTTCGCCCTCAGACG
AGTCGGATCTCCCTTTGGGCCGCCTCCCCGCGTCGACTTTAAGACCAATGACTTACAAGGCAGCTGTAGA
TCTTAGCCACTTTTTAAAAGAAAAGGGGGGACTGGAAGGGCTAATTCACTCCCAACGAAGACAAGATCTG
CTTTTTGCTTGTACTGGGTCTCTCTGGTTAGACCAGATCTGAGCCTGGGAGCTCTCTGGCTAACTAGGGA
ACCCACTGCTTAAGCCTCAATAAAGCTTGCCTTGAGTGCTTCAAGTAGTGTGTGCCCGTCTGTTGTGTGA
CTCTGGTAACTAGAGATCCCTCAGACCCTTTTAGTCAGTGTGGAAAATCTCTAGCAGTACGTATAGTAGT
TCATGTCATCTTATTATTCAGTATTTATAACTTGCAAAGAAATGAATATCAGAGAGTGAGAGGAACTTGT
TTATTGCAGCTTATAATGGTTACAAATAAAGCAATAGCATCACAAATTTCACAAATAAAGCATTTTTTTC
ACTGCATTCTAGTTGTGGTTTGTCCAAACTCATCAATGTATCTTATCATGTCTGGCTCTAGCTATCCCGC
CCCTAACTCCGCCCATCCCGCCCCTAACTCCGCCCAGTTCCGCCCATTCTCCGCCCCATGGCTGACTAAT
TTTTTTTATTTATGCAGAGGCCGAGGCCGCCTCGGCCTCTGAGCTATTCCAGAAGTAGTGAGGAGGCTTT
TTTGGAGGCCTAGGGACGTACCCAATTCGCCCTATAGTGAGTCGTATTACGCGCGCTCACTGGCCGTCGT
TTTACAACGTCGTGACTGGGAAAACCCTGGCGTTACCCAACTTAATCGCCTTGCAGCACATCCCCCTTTC
GCCAGCTGGCGTAATAGCGAAGAGGCCCGCACCGATCGCCCTTCCCAACAGTTGCGCAGCCTGAATGGCG
AATGGG
[124 nt withheld, positions 3367-3490]
C
[91 nt withheld, positions 3492-3582]
A
[49 nt withheld, positions 3584-3632]
CCTTTGACGTTGGAGTCCACGTTCTTT
[37 nt withheld, positions 3660-3696]
ACCCTATCTCGGTCTATTCTTTTGATTTATAAGGGATTTTGCCGATTTCGGCCTATTGGTTAAAAAATGA
GCTGATTTAACAAAAATTTAACGCGAATTTTAACAAAATATTAACGCTTACAATTTAGGTGGCACTTTTC
GGGGAAATGTGCGCGGAACCCCTATTTGTTTATTTTTCTAAATACATTCAAATATGTATCCGCTCATGAG
ACAATAACCCTGATAAATGCTTCAATAATATTGAAAAAGGAAGAGTATGAGTATTCAACATTTCCGTGTC
GCCCTTATTCCCTTTTTTGCGGCATTTTGCCTTCCTGTTTTTGCTCACCCAGAAACGCTGGTGAAAGTAA
AAGATGCTGAAGATCAGTTGGGTGCACGAGTGGGTTACATCGAACTGGATCTCAACAGCGGTAAGATCCT
TGAGAGTTTTCGCCCCGAAGAACGTTTTCCAATGATGAGCACTTTTAAAGTTCTGCTATGTGGCGCGGTA
TTATCCCGTATTGACGCCGGGCAAGAGCAACTCGGTCGCCGCATACACTATTCTCAGAATGACTTGGTTG
AGTACTCACCAGTCACAGAAAAGCATCTTACGGATGGCATGACAGTAAGAGAATTATGCAGTGCTGCCAT
AACCATGAGTGATAACACTGCGGCCAACTTACTTCTGACAACGATCGGAGGACCGAAGGAGCTAACCGCT
TTTTTGCACAACATGGGGGATCATGTAACTCGCCTTGATCGTTGGGAACCGGAGCTGAATGAAGCCATAC
CAAACGACGAGCGTGACACCACGATGCCTGTAGCAATGGCAACAACGTTGCGCAAACTATTAACTGGCGA
ACTACTTACTCTAGCTTCCCGGCAACAATTAATAGACTGGATGGAGGCGGATAAAGTTGCAGGACCACTT
CTGCGCTCGGCCCTTCCGGCTGGCTGGTTTATTGCTGATAAATCTGGAGCCGGTGAGCGTGGGTCTCGCG
GTATCATTGCAGCACTGGGGCCAGATGGTAAGCCCTCCCGTATCGTAGTTATCTACACGACGGGGAGTCA
GGCAACTATGGATGAACGAAATAGACAGATCGCTGAGATAGGTGCCTCACTGATTAAGCATTGGTAACTG
TCAGACCAAGTTTACTCATATATACTTTAGATTGATTTAAAACTTCATTTTTAATTTAAAAGGATCTAGG
TGAAGATCCTTTTTGATAATCTCATGACCAAAATCCCTTAACGTGAGTTTTCGTTCCACTGAGCGTCAGA
CCCCGTAGAAAAGATCAAAGGATCTTCTTGAGATCCTTTTTTTCTGCGCGTAATCTGCTGCTTGCAAACA
AAAAAACCACCGCTACCAGCGGTGGTTTGTTTGCCGGATCAAGAGCTACCAACTCTTTTTCCGAAGGTAA
CTGGCTTCAGCAGAGCGCAGATACCAAATACTGTTCTTCTAGTGTAGCCGTAGTTAGGCCACCACTTCAA
GAACTCTGTAGCACCGCCTACATACCTCGCTCTGCTAATCCTGTTACCAGTGGCTGCTGCCAGTGGCGAT
AAGTCGTGTCTTACCGGGTTGGACTCAAGACGATAGTTACCGGATAAGGCGCAGCGGTCGGGCTGAACGG
GGGGTTCGTGCACACAGCCCAGCTTGGAGCGAACGACCTACACCGAACTGAGATACCTACAGCGTGAGCT
ATGAGAAAGCGCCACGCTTCCCGAAGGGAGAAAGGCGGACAGGTATCCGGTAAGCGGCAGGGTCGGAACA
GGAGAGCGCACGAGGGAGCTTCCAGGGGGAAACGCCTGGTATCTTTATAGTCCTGTCGGGTTTCGCCACC
TCTGACTTGAGCGTCGATTTTTGTGATGCTCGTCAGGGGGGCGGAGCCTATGGAAAAACGCCAGCAACGC
GGCCTTTTTACGGTTCCTGGCCTTTTGCTGGCCTTTTGCTCACATGTTCTTTCCTGCGTTATCCCCTGAT
TCTGTGGATAACCGTATTACCGCCTTTGAGTGAGCTGATACCGCTCGCCGCAGCCGAACGACCGAGCGCA
GCGAGTCAGTGAGCGAGGAAGCGGAAGAGCGCCCAATACGCAAACCGCCTCTCCCCGCGCGTTGGCCGAT
TCATTAATGCAGCTGGCACGACAGGTTTCCCGACTGGAAAGCGGGCAGTGAGCGCAACGCAATTAATGTG
AGTTAGCTCACTCATTAGGCACCCCAGGCTTTACACTTTATGCTTCCGGCTCGTATGTTGTGTGGAATTG
TGAGCGGATAACAATTTCACACAGGAAACAGCTATGACCATGATTACGCCAAGCGCGCAATTAACCCTCA
CTAAAGGGAACAAAAGCTGGAGCTGCAAGCTTAATGTAGTCTTATGCAATACTCTTGTAGTCTTGCAACA
TGGTAACGATGAGTTAGCAACATGCCTTACAAGGAGAGAAAAAGCACCGTGCATGCCGATTGGTGGAAGT
AAGGTGGTACGATCGTGCCTTATTAGGAAGGCAACAGACGGGTCTGACATGGATTGGACGAACCACTGAA
TTGCCGCATTGCAGAGATATTGTATTTAAGTGCCTAGCTCGATACATAAACGGGTCTCTCTGGTTAGACC
AGATCTGAGCCTGGGAGCTCTCTGGCTAACTAGGGAACCCACTGCTTAAGCCTCAATAAAGCTTGCCTTG
AGTGCTTCAAGTAGTGTGTGCCCGTCTGTTGTGTGACTCTGGTAACTAGAGATCCCTCAGACCCTTTTAG
TCAGTGTGGAAAATCTCTAGCAGTGGCGCCCGAACAGGGACTTGAAAGCGAAAGGGAAACCAGAGGAGCT
CTCTCGACGCAGGACTCGGCTTGCTGAAGCGCGCACGGCAAGAGGCGAGGGGCGGCGACTGGTGAGTACG
CCAAAAATTTTGACTAGCGGAGGCTAGAAGGAGAGAGATGGGTGCGAGAGCGTCAGTATTAAGCGGGGGA
GAATTAGATCGCGATGGGAAAAAATTCGGTTAAGGCCAGGGGGAAAGAAAAAATATAAATTAAAACATAT
AGTATGGGCAAGCAGGGAGCTAGAACGATTCGCAGTTAATCCTGGCCTGTTAGAAACATCAGAAGGCTGT
AGACAAATACTGGGACAGCTACAACCATCCCTTCAGACAGGATCAGAAGAACTTAGATCATTATATAATA
CAGTAGCAACCCTCTATTGTGTGCATCAAAGGATAGAGATAAAAGACACCAAGGAAGCTTTAGACAAGAT
AGAGGAAGAGCAAAACAAAAGTAAGACCACCGCACAGCAAGCGGCCGCTGATCTTCAGACCTGGAGGAGG
AGATATGAGGGACAATTGGAGAAGTGAATTATATAAATATAAAGTAGTAAAAATTGAACCATTAGGAGTA
GCACCCACCAAGGCAAAGAGAAGAGTGGTGCAGAGAGAAAAAAGAGCAGTGGGAATAGGAGCTTTGTTCC
TTGGGTTCTTGGGAGCAGCAGGAAGCACTATGGGCGCAGCGTCAATGACGCTGACGGTACAGGCCAGACA
ATTATTGTCTGGTATAGTGCAGCAGCAGAACAATTTGCTGAGGGCTATTGAGGCGCAACAGCATCTGTTG
CAACTCACAGTCTGGGGCATCAAGCAGCTCCAGGCAAGAATCCTGGCTGTGGAAAGATACCTAAAGGATC
AACAGCTCCTGGGGATTTGGGGTTGCTCTGGAAAACTCATTTGCACCACTGCTGTGCCTTGGAATGCTAG
TTGGAGTAATAAATCTCTGGAACAGATTTGGAATCACACGACCTGGATGGAGTGGGACAGAGAAATTAAC
AATTACACAAGCTTAATACACTCCTTAATTGAAGAATCGCAAAACCAGCAAGAAAAGAATGAACAAGAAT
TATTGGAATTAGATAAATGGGCAAGTTTGTGGAATTGGTTTAACATAACAAATTGGCTGTGGTATATAAA
ATTATTCATAATGATAGTAGGAGGCTTGGTAGGTTTAAGAATAGTTTTTGCTGTACTTTCTATAGTGAAT
AGAGTTAGGCAGGGATATTCACCATTATCGTTTCAGACCCACCTCCCAACCCCGAGGGGACCCAGAGAGG
GCCTATTTCCCATGATTCCTTCATATTTGCATATACGATACAAGGCTGTTAGAGAGATAATTAGAATTAA
TTTGACTGTAAACACAAAGATATTAGTACAAAATACGTGACGTAGAAAGTAATAATTTCTTGGGTAGTTT
GCAGTTTTAAAATTATGTTTTAAAATGGACTATCATATGCTTACCGTAACTTGAAAGTATTTCGATTTCT
TGGCTTTATATATCTTGTGGAAAGGACGAAACACCGGCACCTGAGATAATTGACCAGTTTTAGAGCTAGA
AATAGCAAGTTAAAATAAGGCTAGTCCGTTATCAACTTGAAAAAGTGGCACCGAGTCGGTGCTTTTTTAA
GCTTGGCGTAACTAGATCTTGAGACAAATGGCAGTATTCATCCACAATTTTAAAAGAAAAGGGGGGATTG
GGGGGTACAGTGCAGGGGAAAGAATAGTAGACATAATAGCAACAGACATACAAACTAAAGAATTACAAAA
ACAAATTACAAAAATTCAAAATTTTCGGGTTTATTACAGGGACAGCAGAGATCCACTTTGGCGCCGGCTC
GAGGGGG
Features (pLannotate 1.2.2; 29 found; start..end, strand, type, name):
     14..80      +  CDS            small t antigen (fragment): SV40 (simian virus 40) small t antigen
    106..317     +  promoter       EF-1α core promoter: core promoter for human elongation factor EF-1α
    318..1256    +  intron         EF-1α intron A: intron upstream of the start codon of human EF-1α
   1278..1877    +  CDS            PuroR (fragment): puromycin N-acetyltransferase; pac from Streptomyces; confers resistance to puromycin
   1893..2481    +  misc_feature   WPRE: woodchuck hepatitis virus posttranscriptional regulatory element
   2532..2551    +  misc_feature   cPPT/CTS (fragment): central polypurine tract and central termination sequence of HIV-1
   2553..2786    +  LTR            3' LTR (ΔU3): self-inactivating 3' long terminal repeat (LTR) from HIV-1
   2864..2985    +  polyA_signal   SV40 poly(A) signal: SV40 polyadenylation signal
   3025..3160    +  rep_origin     SV40 ori: SV40 origin of replication
   3181..3199    -  promoter       T7 promoter: promoter for bacteriophage T7 RNA polymerase
   3207..3362    +  CDS            lacZα (fragment): LacZα fragment of β-galactosidase; lacZ fragment
   3367..3795    +  rep_origin     f1 ori (sequence partly withheld): f1 bacteriophage origin of replication; arrow indicates direction of (+) strand synthesis
   3848..3952    +  promoter       AmpR promoter: bla
   3953..4813    +  CDS            AmpR: β-lactamase; bla; confers resistance to ampicillin, carbenicillin, and related antibiotics
   4984..5572    +  rep_origin     ori: high-copy-number ColE1/pMB1/pBR322/pUC origin of replication
   5755..5847    +  CDS            lacI (fragment): lac repressor; lacI; The lac repressor binds to the lac operator to inhibit transcription in E. coli. This inhibition can be relieved by adding lactose or isopropyl-β-D-thiogalactopyranoside (IPTG).
   5860..5881    +  protein_bind   CAP binding site: CAP binding activates transcription in the presence of cAMP. E. coli catabolite activator protein
   5896..5926    +  promoter       lac promoter: promoter for the E. coli lac operon
   5934..5950    +  protein_bind   lac operator: The lac repressor binds to the lac operator to inhibit transcription in E. coli. This inhibition can be relieved by adding lactose or isopropyl-β-D-thiogalactopyranoside (IPTG). lac repressor encoded by lacI
   5995..6013    +  promoter       T3 promoter: promoter for bacteriophage T3 RNA polymerase
   6041..6267    +  promoter       RSV promoter: Rous sarcoma virus enhancer/promoter
   6268..6448    +  LTR            5' LTR (truncated): truncated 5' long terminal repeat (LTR) from HIV-1
   6495..6620    +  misc_feature   HIV-1 Ψ: packaging signal of human immunodeficiency virus type 1
   6604..6967    +  CDS            HIV-1 gag (fragment): gag protein from human immunodeficiency virus 1; gag
   7113..7346    +  misc_feature   RRE: The Rev response element (RRE) of HIV-1 allows for Rev-dependent mRNA export from the nucleus to the cytoplasm.
   7723..7749    +  CDS            Rev (fragment): human immunodeficiency virus 1 (HIV-1) Rev protein; rev; enhances nuclear export of unspliced and incompletely spliced viral mRNAs
   7753..7993    +  promoter       U6 promoter: RNA polymerase III promoter for human U6 snRNA
   8023..8098    +  misc_RNA       gRNA scaffold: guide RNA scaffold for the Streptococcus pyogenes CRISPR/Cas9 system
   8154..8271    +  misc_feature   cPPT/CTS: central polypurine tract and central termination sequence of HIV-1
