[The description below was written by a language model from this plasmid's Addgene catalogue record, the feature table of its GenBank file and pLannotate feature annotations shown in this document.]
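Description:
MAP3K15 gRNA (BRDN0001147819) is a third-generation lentiviral CRISPR guide plasmid built on the lentiGuide-Puro backbone, carrying a single guide RNA directed against human MAP3K15 (also known as ASK3), designed against a RefSeq transcript of that gene. The assembled sequence is about 8.3 kb. It is maintained in E. coli as a high-copy plasmid through a ColE1/pUC-type origin with ampicillin selection from the β-lactamase gene. An f1 origin, an SV40 origin and poly(A) signal, and lac, T7 and T3 promoter remnants are carried over from the backbone.

The lentiviral transfer cassette begins with an RSV promoter fused to a truncated HIV-1 5' LTR, which drives Tat-independent production of the genomic RNA in packaging cells. This is followed by the Ψ packaging signal with a partial gag sequence, the Rev response element for nuclear export, and a cPPT/CTS. It ends in a U3-deleted, self-inactivating 3' LTR. Within this unit, a human U6 Pol III promoter transcribes the 20-nucleotide spacer joined to the Streptococcus pyogenes Cas9 guide scaffold. A separate EF-1α promoter, annotated as the core promoter plus intron A, expresses puromycin N-acetyltransferase for selection of transduced mammalian cells, with a WPRE downstream to enhance expression.

The plasmid does not encode Cas9, so it is meant to be used with a separate Cas9 lentivector or in cells that already express Cas9, typically to disrupt MAP3K15. It belongs to a human kinome gRNA collection associated with work on optimized sgRNA design. The accompanying GenBank record covers only the 20 bp spacer and has no annotated features, so the feature details here come from the annotation of the full assembled sequence.
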