Addgene plasmid #76101: MAP3K15 gRNA (BRDN0001147819)
Purpose: 3rd generation lentiviral gRNA plasmid targeting human MAP3K15
Depositing lab: John Doench & David Root. Depositing organization: Broad Institute. Publication: Optimized sgRNA design to maximize activity and minimize off-target effects of CRISPR-Cas9. Doench JG, Fusi N, Sullender M, Hegde M, Vaimberg EW, Donovan KF, Smith I, Tothova Z, Wilen C, Orchard R, Virgin HW, Listgarten J, Root DE. Nat Biotechnol. 2016 Jan 18. doi: 10.1038/nbt.3437. PubMed 26780180.
Backbone
  Vector backbone: lentiGuide-Puro
  Backbone manufacturer: Zhang Lab (Addgene plasmid # 52963)
  Vector type: Mammalian Expression, Lentiviral, CRISPR
  Selectable markers: Puromycin
Growth in bacteria
  Bacterial resistance: Ampicillin, 100 μg/mL
  Growth temperature: 37°C
  Growth strain: DH5alpha
  Copy number: High Copy
Gene/Insert
  Gene/Insert name: MAP3K15 (alt names: MAP3K15; NM_001001671.3)
  gRNA/shRNA sequence: GCACCTGAGATAATTGACCA
  Species: H. sapiens (human)
  Entrez Gene: MAP3K15 (a.k.a. ASK3, bA723P2.3)
  Promoter: hU6
  Cloning method: Unknown
  Sequencing primers: 5′ U6-F; 3′ pS2-R
Terms and licenses: Academic/Nonprofit Terms; Industry Terms: Not Available to Industry
Depositor comments: The gRNA was designed to target the following Genbank reference sequence(s): NM_001001671.3. Note that this plasmid does NOT contain Cas9. It should be used in conjunction with lentiCas9-Blast (Addgene #52962) or otherwise with cell lines already expressing Cas9. Browse the full kinome gRNA library at http://www.addgene.org/pooled-library/broadgpp-human-kinome/ or visit http://www.broadinstitute.org/rnai/public/ for detailed protocols and information.
How to cite: MAP3K15 gRNA (BRDN0001147819) was a gift from John Doench & David Root (Addgene plasmid # 76101 ; http://n2t.net/addgene:76101 ; RRID:Addgene_76101)
