LOCUS       Exported 20 bp ds-DNA linear SYN 07-JUL-2021
DEFINITION  3rd generation lentiviral gRNA plasmid targeting human MAP3K15.
ACCESSION   .
VERSION     .
KEYWORDS    MAP3K15 gRNA (BRDN0001147819)
SOURCE      synthetic DNA construct
  ORGANISM  synthetic DNA construct
REFERENCE   1 (bases 1 to 20)
  AUTHORS   Doench JG, Fusi N, Sullender M, Hegde M, Vaimberg EW, Donovan KF,
            Smith I, Tothova Z, Wilen C, Orchard R, Virgin HW, Listgarten J,
            Root DE
  TITLE     Optimized sgRNA design to maximize activity and minimize off-target
            effects of CRISPR-Cas9.
  JOURNAL   Nat Biotechnol. 2016 Jan 18. doi: 10.1038/nbt.3437.
  PUBMED    26780180
REFERENCE   2 (bases 1 to 20)
  AUTHORS   .
  TITLE     Direct Submission
  JOURNAL   Exported Jul 7, 2021 from SnapGene Server 1.1.58
            http://www.snapgene.com
FEATURES             Location/Qualifiers
     source          1..20
                     /organism="synthetic DNA construct"
                     /mol_type="other DNA"
ORIGIN
        1 gcacctgaga taattgacca
//
