>Addgene plasmid #76101 | MAP3K15 gRNA (BRDN0001147819) | addgene partial sequence | sequence record 185185 | hU6-F
GAAAGTAATAATTTCTTGGGTAGTTTGCAGTTTTAAAATTATGTTTTAAAATGGACTATCATATGCTTAC
CGTAACTTGAAAGTATTTCGATTTCTTGGCTTTATATATCTTGTGGAAAGGACGAAACACCGGCACCTGA
GATAATTGACCAGTTTTAGAGCTAGAAATAGCAAGTTAAAATAAGGCTAGTCCGTTATCAACTTGAAAAA
GTGGCACCGAGTCGGTGCTTTTTTAAGCTTGGCGTAACTAGATCTTGAGACAAATGGCAGTATTCATCCA
CAATTTTAAAAGAAAAGGGGGGATTGGGGGGTACAGTGCAGGGGAAAGAATAGTAGACATAATAGCAACA
GACATACAAACTAAAGAATTACAAAAACAAATTACAAAAATTCAAAATTTTCGGGTTTATTACAGGGACA
GCAGAGATCCACTTTGGCGCCGGCTCGAGGGGGCCCGGGTGCAAAGATGGATAAAGTTTTAAACAGAGAG
GAATCTTTGCAGCTAATGGACCTTCTAGGTCTTGAAAGGAGTGGGAATTGGCTCCGGTGCCCGTCAGTGG
GCAGAGCGCA
